>Addgene plasmid #170267 | pGBK CUP1 Nxf1C | addgene full sequence | sequence record 335103 | Addgene NGS Result
CTAGTTAGAAAAAGACATTTTTGCTGTCAGTCACTGTCAAGAGATTCTTTTGCTGGCATTTCTTCTAGAA
GCAAAAAGAGCGATGCGTCTTTTCCGCTGAACCGTTCCAGCAAAAAAGACTACCAACGCAATATGGATTG
TCAGAATCATATAAAAGAGAAGCAAATAACTCCTTGTCTTGTATCAATTGCATTATAATATCTTCTTGTT
AGTGCAATATCATATAGAAGTCATCGAAATAGATATTAAGAAAAACAAACTGTCCAAGCTTGAAGCAAGC
CTCCTGAAAGATGAAGCTACTGTCTTCTATCGAACAAGCATGCGATATTTGCCGACTTAAAAAGCTCAAG
TGCTCCAAAGAAAAACCGAAGTGCGCCAAGTGTCTGAAGAACAACTGGGAGTGTCGCTACTCTCCCAAAA
CCAAAAGGTCTCCGCTGACTAGGGCACATCTGACAGAAGTGGAATCAAGGCTAGAAAGACTGGAACAGCT
ATTTCTACTGATTTTTCCTCGAGAAGACCTTGACATGATTTTGAAAATGGATTCTTTACAGGATATAAAA
GCATTGTTAACAGGATTATTTGTACAAGATAATGTGAATAAAGATGCCGTCACAGATAGATTGGCTTCAG
TGGAGACTGATATGCCTCTAACATTGAGACAGCATAGAATAAGTGCGACATCATCATCGGAAGAGAGTAG
TAACAAAGGTCAAAGACAGTTGACTGTATCGCCGGAATTTGTAATACGACTCACTATAGGGCGAGCCGCC
ATCATGGAGGAGCAGAAGCTGATCTCAGAGGAGGACCTGCATATGGCGGACGAAGGGAAGTCATACAACG
AGCATGATGACCGTGTTAGTTTCCCTCAAAGAAGAAAGAAAGGCCGGGGGCCTTTCCGATGGAAGTGTGG
TGAGGGGAATCGTAGGTCTGGAAGAGGTGGTTCTGGTGTACAGTCTTCCCGATTTGAGGAAGATGATGGC
GATGTAGCAATGAATGATCCCCAGGATGGCCCCCGAGTAAGATACAATCCCTATACCAACCGGCCTAATC
GTCGGGGAGATGGTTGGCATGATCGAGATCGAATTCATATTACTGTACGGAGAGACAGAGCTCCTGCAGA
GAGAGGAGGGGCTGGCACCAGTCAAGATGGGACCACCAAGAACTGGTTCAAGATTACAATTCCTTATGGT
AGAAAGTATGACAAAACGTGGCTTCTGAGCATGATTCAGAGCAAATGCAGTGTCCCCTTCAATCCCATCG
AGTTTCACTATGAAAATACACGGGCCCATTTTTTTGTGGAGGATGCCACTACTGCTTCTGCATTAAAGGG
TGTCAACCATAAGATCCAGGATCGAGAAAACAGAAGGATATCTATCATCATCAATGCTTCTGCTCCACCC
TACACTGTACAGAATGAACTGAAGCCCGAACAAATAGAGCAGCTCAAGCTGATCATGAGCAAACGATATG
ATGGCAACCAACAAGCACTTGACCTCAAGGGGCTCCGCTCAGACCCAGATTTGGTGGCCCAGAACATCGA
TGTTGTTCTAAACCGCAGAAGCTGTATGGCAGCCACCCTGCGGATCATTGAAGAGAACATTCCTGAGCTA
TTGTCTTTGAACTTGAGCAGCAACAGGCTATACAAGCTGGATGATATGTCTAGCATTGTGCAGAAGGCGC
CAAACCTAAAGACCCTAAATCTCTCCGGAAACGAATTGAAGACTGAGCGGGAATTAGACAAGATAAAAGG
GCTGAAGCTGGAAGAGCTGTGGCTTGACAGAAACCCCATGTGTGACAACTTCGGAGACCAGTCCAGCTAT
ATCAGCGCCATTCGCGAACGATTTCCCAAGTTATTACGCCTGGATGGCCATGAGCTACCCCCTCCAATTT
CCTTTGATGTCGAAGCCCCTACAATGTTACCACCCTGCAAGGGAAGCTATTTTGGAACCGAGAACCTAAA
GAGTCTGGTCCTGCGCTTCTTGCAGCAGTACTATGTAATTTATGACTCAGGAGACCGCCAGGGTCTCCTG
TATGCCTACCATGATGGCGCCTGTTGCTCGCTAAGCATTCCTTACAACCCTCAGAATCCTGTCCGAAAAA
ACTTAGCTGAATATGTCAAAGACAGCAGAAATGTGAAGAAGCTTAAAGAACCCACCCAGCGGTTCCGACT
CTTAAAGCATACACGTCTTAATGTCGTTGCCTTCCTCAATGAGTTACCCAAAACTCAACATGACGTTAAC
GCCTTCGTGGTAGATATAAGTGCCCAAACAAGCACATTACTGTGTTTTTCTGTCAATGGAGTCTTCAAGG
AAGTGGATGGGAAGTCTCGAGATTCTTTACGTGCTTTCACAAGAACGTTCATTGCTGTTCCTGCCAGCAA
TTCAGGGCTATGTATTGTAAATGATGAATTATTTGTGCGGAATGCCAGCCCTGAAGAAATCCAAAGAGCC
TTCGCCATGTCTGCACCCACACCTTCCTCCAGTCCAGTACCCACGCTTTCCCCAGAACAGCAGGAAATGT
TGCAAGCATTTTCTACCCAGTCTGGCATGAACCTTGAGTGGTCTCAGAAGTGCCTTCAAGACAATAACTG
GGACTACACCAGATCTGCTCAGGCCTTCACTCTTCTCAAGGCCAAGGGAGGGATTCCAGAAGTAGCGTTT
ATGAAATGAGGATCCGTCGACCTGCAGCGGCCGCATAACTAGCATAACCCCTTGGGGCCTCTAAACGGGT
CTTGAGGGGTTTTTTGCGCGCTTGCAGCCAAGCTAATTCCGGGCGAATTTCTTATGATTTATGATTTTTA
TTATTAAATAAGTTATAAAAAAAATAAGTGTATACAAATTTTAAAGTGACTCTTAGGTTTTAAAACGAAA
ATTCTTATTCTTGAGTAACTCTTTCCTGTAGGTCAGGTTGCTTTCTCAGGTATAGCATGAGGTCGCTCTT
ATTGACCACACCTCTACCGGCATGCAAGCTTGGCGTAATCATGGTCATAGCTGTTTCCTGTGTGAAATTG
TTATCCGCTCACAATTCCACACAACATACGAGCCGGAAGCATAAAGTGTAAAGCCTGGGGTGCCTAATGA
GTGAGCTAACTCACATTAATTGCGTTGCGCTCACTGCCCGCTTTCCAGTCGGGAAACCTGTCGTGCCAGC
TGCATTAATGAATCGGCCAACGCGCGGGGAGAGGCGGTTTGCGTATTGGGCGCTCTTCCGCTTCCTCGCT
CACTGACTCGCTGCGCTCGGTCGTTCGGCTGCGGCGAGCGGTATCAGCTCACTCAAAGGCGGTAATACGG
TTATCCACAGAATCAGGGGATAACGCAGGAAAGAACATGTGAGCAAAAGGCCAGCAAAAGGCCAGGAACC
GTAAAAAGGCCGCGTTGCTGGCGTTTTTCCATAGGCTCCGCCCCCCTGACGAGCATCACAAAAATCGACG
CTCAAGTCAGAGGTGGCGAAACCCGACAGGACTATAAAGATACCAGGCGTTTCCCCCTGGAAGCTCCCTC
GTGCGCTCTCCTGTTCCGACCCTGCCGCTTACCGGATACCTGTCCGCCTTTCTCCCTTCGGGAAGCGTGG
CGCTTTCTCATAGCTCACGCTGTAGGTATCTCAGTTCGGTGTAGGTCGTTCGCTCCAAGCTGGGCTGTGT
GCACGAACCCCCCGTTCAGCCCGACCGCTGCGCCTTATCCGGTAACTATCGTCTTGAGTCCAACCCGGTA
AGACACGACTTATCGCCACTGGCAGCAGCCACTGGTAACAGGATTAGCAGAGCGAGGTATGTAGGCGGTG
CTACAGAGTTCTTGAAGTGGTGGCCTAACTACGGCTACACTAGAAGAACAGTATTTGGTATCTGCGCTCT
GCTGAAGCCAGTTACCTTCGGAAAAAGAGTTGGTAGCTCTTGATCCGGCAAACAAACCACCGCTGGTAGC
GGTGGTTTTTTTGTTTGCAAGCAGCAGATTACGCGCAGAAAAAAAGGATCTCAAGAAGATCCTTTGATCT
TTTCTACGGGGTCTGACGCTCAGTGGAACGAAAACTCACGTTAAGGGATTTTGGTCATGAGATTATCAAA
AAGGATCTTCACCTAGATCCTTTTAAATTAAAAATGAAGTTTTAAATCAATCTAAAGTATATATGAGTAA
CCTGAGGCTATGGCAGGGCCTGCCGCCCCGACGTTGGCTGCGAGCCCTGGGCCTTCACCCGAACTTGGGG
GGTGGGGTGGGGAAAAGGAAGAAACGCGGGCGTATTGGCCCCAATGGGGTCTCGGTGGGGTATCGACAGA
GTGCCAGCCCTGGGACCGAACCCCGCGTTTATGAACAAACGACCCAACACCGTGCGTTTTATTCTGTCTT
TTTATTGCCGTCATAGCGCGGGTTCCTTCCGGTATTGTCTCCTTCCGTGTTTCAGTTAGCCTCCCCCTAG
GGTGGGCGAAGAACTCCAGCATGAGATCCCCGCGCTGGAGGATCATCCAGCCGGCGTCCCGGAAAACGAT
TCCGAAGCCCAACCTTTCATAGAAGGCGGCGGTGGAATCGAAATCTCGTGATGGCAGGTTGGGCGTCGCT
TGGTCGGTCATTTCGAACCCCAGAGTCCCGCTCAGAAGAACTCGTCAAGAAGGCGATAGAAGGCGATGCG
CTGCGAATCGGGAGCGGCGATACCGTAAAGCACGAGGAAGCGGTCAGCCCATTCGCCGCCAAGCTCTTCA
GCAATATCACGGGTAGCCAACGCTATGTCCTGATAGCGGTCCGCCACACCCAGCCGGCCACAGTCGATGA
ATCCAGAAAAGCGGCCATTTTCCACCATGATATTCGGCAAGCAGGCATCGCCATGAGTCACGACGAGATC
CTCGCCGTCGGGCATGCTCGCCTTGAGCCTGGCGAACAGTTCGGCTGGCGCGAGCCCCTGATGCTCTTCG
TCCAGATCATCCTGATCGACAAGACCGGCTTCCATCCGAGTACGTGCTCGCTCGATGCGATGTTTCGCTT
GGTGGTCGAATGGGCAGGTAGCCGGATCAAGCGTATGCAGCCGCCGCATTGCATCAGCCATGATGGATAC
TTTCTCGGCAGGAGCAAGGTGAGATGACAGGAGATCCTGCCCCGGCACTTCGCCCAATAGCAGCCAGTCC
CTTCCCGCTTCAGTGACAACGTCGAGCACAGCTGCGCAAGGAACGCCCGTCGTGGCCAGCCACGATAGCC
GCGCTGCCTCGTCTTGCAGTTCATTCAGGGCACCGGACAGGTCGGTCTTGACAAAAAGAACCGGGCGCCC
CTGCGCTGACAGCCGGAACACGGCGGCATCAGAGCAGCCGATTGTCTGTTGTGCCCAGTCATAGCCGAAT
AGCCTCTCCACCCAAGCGGCCGGAGAACCTGCGTGCAATCCATCTTGTTCAATCATACTCTTCCTTTTTC
AATATTATTGAAGCATTTATCAGGGTTATTGTCTCATGAGCGGATACATATTTGAATGTATTTAGAAAAA
TAAACAAATAGGGGTTCCGCGCACATTTCCCCGAAAAGTGCCACCTGAACGAAGCATCTGTGCTTCATTT
TGTAGAACAAAAATGCAACGCGAGAGCGCTAATTTTTCAAACAAAGAATCTGAGCTGCATTTTTACAGAA
CAGAAATGCAACGCGAAAGCGCTATTTTACCAACGAAGAATCTGTGCTTCATTTTTGTAAAACAAAAATG
CAACGCGAGAGCGCTAATTTTTCAAACAAAGAATCTGAGCTGCATTTTTACAGAACAGAAATGCAACGCG
AGAGCGCTATTTTACCAACAAAGAATCTATACTTCTTTTTTGTTCTACAAAAATGCATCCCGAGAGCGCT
ATTTTTCTAACAAAGCATCTTAGATTACTTTTTTTCTCCTTTGTGCGCTCTATAATGCAGTCTCTTGATA
ACTTTTTGCACTGTAGGTCCGTTAAGGTTAGAAGAAGGCTACTTTGGTGTCTATTTTCTCTTCCATAAAA
AAAGCCTGACTCCACTTCCCGCGTTTACTGATTACTAGCGAAGCTGCGGGTGCATTTTTTCAAGATAAAG
GCATCCCCGATTATATTCTATACCGATGTGGATTGCGCATACTTTGTGAACAGAAAGTGATAGCGTTGAT
GATTCTTCATTGGTCAGAAAATTATGAACGGTTTCTTCTATTTTGTCTCTATATACTACGTATAGGAAAT
GTTTACATTTTCGTATTGTTTTCGATTCACTCTATGAATAGTTCTTACTACAATTTTTTTGTCTAAAGAG
TAATACTAGAGATAAACATAAAAAATGTAGAGGTCGAGTTTAGATGCAAGTTCAAGGAGCGAAAGGTGGA
TGGGTAGGTTATATAGGGATATAGCACAGAGATATATAGCAAAGAGATACTTTTGAGCAATGTTTGTGGA
AGCGGTATTCGCAATATTTTAGTAGCTCGTTACAGTCCGGTGCGTTTTTGGTTTTTTGAAAGTGCGTCTT
CAGAGCGCTTTTGGTTTTCAAAAGCGCTCTGAAGTTCCTATACTTTCTAGAGAATAGGAACTTCGGAATA
GGAACTTCAAAGCGTTTCCGAAAACGAGCGCTTCCGAAAATGCAACGCGAGCTGCGCACATACAGCTCAC
TGTTCACGTCGCACCTATATCTGCGTGTTGCCTGTATATATATATACATGAGAAGAACGGCATAGTGCGT
GTTTATGCTTAAATGCGTACTTATATGCGTCTATTTATGTAGGATGAAAGGTAGTCTAGTACCTCCTGTG
ATATTATCCCATTCCATGCGGGGTATCGTATGCTTCCTTCAGCACTACCCTTTAGCTGTTCTATATGCTG
CCACTCCTCAATTGGATTAGTCTCATCCTTCAATGCTATCATTTCCTTTGATATTGGATCATACTAAGAA
ACCATTATTATCATGACATTAACCTATAAAAATAGGCGTATCACGAGGCCCTTTCGTCTCGCGCGTTTCG
GTGATGACGGTGAAAACCTCTGACACATGCAGCTCCCGGAGACGGTCACAGCTTGTCTGTAAGCGGATGC
CGGGAGCAGACAAGCCCGTCAGGGCGCGTCAGCGGGTGTTGGCGGGTGTCGGGGCTGGCTTAACTATGCG
GCATCAGAGCAGATTGTACTGAGAGTGCACCATAGATCAACGACATTACTATATATATAATATAGGAAGC
ATTTAATAGAACAGCATCGTAATATATGTGTACTTTGCAGTTATGACGCCAGATGGCAGTAGTGGAAGAT
ATTCTTTATTGAAAAATAGCTTGTCACCTTACGTACAATCTTGATCCGGAGCTTTTCTTTTTTTGCCGAT
TAAGAATTAATTCGGTCGAAAAAAGAAAAGGAGAGGGCCAAGAGGGAGGGCATTGGTGACTATTGAGCAC
GTGAGTATACGTGATTAAGCACACAAAGGCAGCTTGGAGTATGTCTGTTATTAATTTCACAGGTAGTTCT
GGTCCATTGGTGAAAGTTTGCGGCTTGCAGAGCACAGAGGCCGCAGAATGTGCTCTAGATTCCGATGCTG
ACTTGCTGGGTATTATATGTGTGCCCAATAGAAAGAGAACAATTGACCCGGTTATTGCAAGGAAAATTTC
AAGTCTTGTAAAAGCATATAAAAATAGTTCAGGCACTCCGAAATACTTGGTTGGCGTGTTTCGTAATCAA
CCTAAGGAGGATGTTTTGGCTCTGGTCAATGATTACGGCATTGATATCGTCCAACTGCATGGAGATGAGT
CGTGGCAAGAATACCAAGAGTTCCTCGGTTTGCCAGTTATTAAAAGACTCGTATTTCCAAAAGACTGCAA
CATACTACTCAGTGCAGCTTCACAGAAACCTCATTCGTTTATTCCCTTGTTTGATTCAGAAGCAGGTGGG
ACAGGTGAACTTTTGGATTGGAACTCGATTTCTGACTGGGTTGGAAGGCAAGAGAGCCCCGAAAGCTTAC
ATTTTATGTTAGCTGGTGGACTGACGCCAGAAAATGTTGGTGATGCGCTTAGATTAAATGGCGTTATTGG
TGTTGATGTAAGCGGAGGTGTGGAGACAAATGGTGTAAAAGACTCTAACAAAATAGCAAATTTCGTCAAA
AATGCTAAGAAATAGGTTATTACTGAGTAGTATTTATTTAAGTATTGTTTGTGCACTTGCCGATCTATGC
GGTGTGAAATACCGCACAGATGCGTAAGGAGAAAATACCGCATCAGGAAATTGTAAGCGTTAATATTTTG
TTAAAATTCGCGTTAAATTTTTGTTAAATCAGCTCATTTTTTAACCAATAGGCCGAAATCGGCAAAATCC
CTTATAAATCAAAAGAATAGACCGAGATAGGGT
[37 nt withheld, positions 8294-8330]
AAAGAACGTGGACTCCAACGTCAAAGG
[49 nt withheld, positions 8358-8406]
T
[91 nt withheld, positions 8408-8498]
G
[124 nt withheld, positions 8500-8623]
CCATTCGCCATTCAGGCTGCGCAACTGTTGGGAAGGGCGATCGGTGCGGGCCTCTTCGCTATTACGCCAG
ATCCCATTACCGACATTTGGGCGCTATACGTGCATAAGTTCATGTATGTATCTGTATTTAAAACACTTTT
GTATTATTTTTCCTCATATATGTGTATAGGTTTATACGGATGATTTAATTATTACTTCACCACCCTTTAT
TTCAGGCTGATATCTTAGCCTTGTTA
Features (pLannotate 1.2.2; 24 found; start..end, strand, type, name):
      1..235     +  promoter       CUP1 promoter: S. cerevisiae CUP1; inducible metallothionein promoter, regulated by Cu2+
    291..731     +  CDS            GAL4 DNA binding domain: DNA binding domain of the GAL4 transcriptional activator; Saccharomyces cerevisiae GAL4 (truncated)
    742..760     +  promoter       T7 promoter: promoter for bacteriophage T7 RNA polymerase
    813..2666    +  CDS            Nxf1: NXF1_MOUSE - Also known as Tap. Experimental evidence at protein level: Swiss-Prot protein existence level 1. Involved in the nuclear export of mRNA species bearing retroviral constitutive transport elements (CTE) and in the export of mRNA from the nucleus to the cytoplasm (TAP/NFX1 pathway). The NXF1- NXT1 heterodimer is involved in the export of HSP70 mRNA in conjunction with ALYREF/THOC4 and THOC5 components of the TREX complex. ALYREF/THOC4-bound mRNA is thought to be transferred to the NXF1-NXT1 heterodimer for export. Also involved in nuclear export of m6A- containing mRNAs: interaction
   2699..2746    +  terminator     T7 terminator: transcription terminator for bacteriophage T7 RNA polymerase
   2773..2960    +  terminator     ADH1 terminator: S. cerevisiae ADH1; transcription terminator for the S. cerevisiae alcohol dehydrogenase 1 (ADH1) gene
   3008..3024    -  protein_bind   lac operator: The lac repressor binds to the lac operator to inhibit transcription in E. coli. This inhibition can be relieved by adding lactose or isopropyl-β-D-thiogalactopyranoside (IPTG). lac repressor encoded by lacI
   3032..3062    -  promoter       lac promoter: promoter for the E. coli lac operon
   3077..3098    -  protein_bind   CAP binding site: CAP binding activates transcription in the presence of cAMP. E. coli catabolite activator protein
   3111..3203    -  CDS            lacI (fragment): lac repressor; lacI; The lac repressor binds to the lac operator to inhibit transcription in E. coli. This inhibition can be relieved by adding lactose or isopropyl-β-D-thiogalactopyranoside (IPTG).
   3386..3974    -  rep_origin     ori: high-copy-number ColE1/pMB1/pBR322/pUC origin of replication
   4196..4212    +  polyA_signal   bGH poly(A) signal (fragment): bovine growth hormone polyadenylation signal
   4303..4350    -  polyA_signal   HSV TK poly(A) signal: herpes simplex virus thymidine kinase polyadenylation signal (Cole and Stacy, 1985)
   4409..4561    -  CDS            ble (fragment): BLE_KLEPN - Experimental evidence at protein level: Swiss-Prot protein existence level 1. Binding protein with a strong affinity to the bleomycin family of antibiotics. Binds to CL990; an antimitotic-antibiotic compound. From Klebsiella pneumoniae.
   4582..5376    -  CDS            NeoR/KanR: aminoglycoside phosphotransferase from Tn5; aph(3')-II (or nptII); confers resistance to neomycin, kanamycin, and G418 (Geneticin®)
   5377..5481    -  promoter       AmpR promoter: bla
   5508..6850    -  rep_origin     2μ ori: yeast 2μ plasmid origin of replication
   6918..6953    +  CDS            rop (fragment): Rop protein, which maintains plasmids at low copy number; rop
   7055..7104    +  misc_feature   bom (fragment): basis of mobility region from pBR322
   7243..7390    +  promoter       TRP1 promoter: S. cerevisiae TRP1
   7391..8065    +  CDS            TRP1: phosphoribosylanthranilate isomerase, required for tryptophan biosynthesis; S. cerevisiae TRP1; yeast auxotrophic marker
   8116..8167    +  misc_feature   bom (fragment): basis of mobility region from pBR322
   8195..8623    -  rep_origin     f1 ori (sequence partly withheld): f1 bacteriophage origin of replication; arrow indicates direction of (+) strand synthesis
   8627..8693    -  CDS            lacZα (fragment): LacZα fragment of β-galactosidase; lacZ fragment
