[The description below was written by a language model from this plasmid's Addgene catalogue record and pLannotate feature annotations shown in this document.]
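Description:
pGBK CUP1 Nxf1C is a yeast two-hybrid "bait" plasmid built on a modified Clontech pGBKT7 backbone, in which the constitutive ADH1 promoter has been replaced by a full-length, copper-inducible S. cerevisiae CUP1 (metallothionein) promoter. The promoter was altered at its BamHI and NdeI sites so that those enzymes remain usable for cloning. The 8.9 kb shuttle vector replicates in E. coli from a high-copy ColE1/pUC-type origin under kanamycin selection (Tn5 aminoglycoside phosphotransferase driven by the bla promoter). In yeast it is maintained episomally through the 2μ origin, with the TRP1 auxotrophic marker allowing selection in trp1 strains. An f1 origin is also present, along with small remnants of lac, rop, bom and other backbone sequences that have no evident functional role here.

The payload is the full-length mouse nuclear export factor 1 coding sequence, CAST allele (Nxf1C, about 1.86 kb), inserted between NdeI and BamHI. It is fused in frame downstream of the GAL4 DNA-binding domain and, according to the catalogue entry, a Myc epitope tag; the Myc tag is not separately annotated in the feature table. Transcription in yeast is terminated by the ADH1 terminator. A T7 promoter lies between the GAL4 domain and the insert and is paired with a T7 terminator, which in pGBKT7-type vectors permits in vitro transcription/translation of the tagged insert without the GAL4 portion.

Because bait expression depends on Cu2+, the level and timing of the GAL4 DBD–Nxf1 fusion can be controlled. This supports inducible, quantitative two-hybrid assays of Nxf1 protein interactions against activation-domain prey constructs.
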