Addgene plasmid #170267: pGBK CUP1 Nxf1C
Purpose: Yeast two-hybrid vector using a copper inducible CUP1 promoter, expressing full length Nxf1C
Depositing lab: Bruce Hamilton. Depositing organization: University of California, San Diego (UCSD). Publication: Inducible Yeast Two-Hybrid with Quantitative Measures. Hernandez J, Ross K, Hamilton B. bioRxiv 10.1101/2021.07.01.450807.
Backbone
  Vector backbone: Modified pGBKT7
  Backbone manufacturer: Clontech
  Backbone size w/o insert (bp): 7002
  Total vector size (bp): 8859
  Modifications to backbone: Replaced the ADH1 promoter with a full length modified CUP1 promoter (modified the BamHI and NdeI site).
  Vector type: Bacterial Expression, Yeast Expression
  Selectable markers: TRP1
Growth in bacteria
  Bacterial resistance: Kanamycin, 50 μg/mL
  Growth temperature: 37°C
  Growth strain: DH5alpha
  Copy number: Unknown
Gene/Insert
  Gene/Insert name: nuclear export factor 1, CAST allele (alt name: Nxf1C)
  Species: M. musculus (mouse)
  Insert size (bp): 1857
  GenBank ID: 53319
  Promoter: CUP1
  Tag / fusion protein: GAL4 DNA Binding Domain (N terminal on backbone); Myc (N terminal on backbone)
  Cloning method: Restriction Enzyme; 5′ cloning site NdeI (not destroyed); 3′ cloning site BamHI (not destroyed)
  Sequencing primers: 5′ T7; 3′ M13R
Terms and licenses: Academic/Nonprofit Terms; Industry Terms: Not Available to Industry
How to cite: pGBK CUP1 Nxf1C was a gift from Bruce Hamilton (Addgene plasmid # 170267 ; http://n2t.net/addgene:170267 ; RRID:Addgene_170267)
